>Addgene plasmid #65846 | pcDNA-Dest47- R5A-K5A N23 C11orf83-GFP | addgene full sequence | sequence record 117103 | WT N23-GFP plasmid used to mutagenesis (Primer mutagenesis FW used : CCA-TGG-ATT-CCT-TGG-CGG-CAA-TGC-TGA-TCT-CAG-TCG-CAA-TGC)
TCGACGGATCGGGAGATCTCCCGATCCCCTATGGTGCACTCTCAGTACAATCTGCTCTGATGCCGCATAG
TTAAGCCAGTATCTGCTCCCTGCTTGTGTGTTGGAGGTCGCTGAGTAGTGCGCGAGCAAAATTTAAGCTA
CAACAAGGCAAGGCTTGACCGACAATTGCATGAAGAATCTGCTTAGGGTTAGGCGTTTTGCGCTGCTTCG
CGATGTACGGGCCAGATATACGCGTTGACATTGATTATTGACTAGTTATTAATAGTAATCAATTACGGGG
TCATTAGTTCATAGCCCATATATGGAGTTCCGCGTTACATAACTTACGGTAAATGGCCCGCCTGGCTGAC
CGCCCAACGACCCCCGCCCATTGACGTCAATAATGACGTATGTTCCCATAGTAACGCCAATAGGGACTTT
CCATTGACGTCAATGGGTGGAGTATTTACGGTAAACTGCCCACTTGGCAGTACATCAAGTGTATCATATG
CCAAGTACGCCCCCTATTGACGTCAATGACGGTAAATGGCCCGCCTGGCATTATGCCCAGTACATGACCT
TATGGGACTTTCCTACTTGGCAGTACATCTACGTATTAGTCATCGCTATTACCATGGTGATGCGGTTTTG
GCAGTACATCAATGGGCGTGGATAGCGGTTTGACTCACGGGGATTTCCAAGTCTCCACCCCATTGACGTC
AATGGGAGTTTGTTTTGGCACCAAAATCAACGGGACTTTCCAAAATGTCGTAACAACTCCGCCCCATTGA
CGCAAATGGGCGGTAGGCGTGTACGGTGGGAGGTCTATATAAGCAGAGCTCTCTGGCTAACTAGAGAACC
CACTGCTTACTGGCTTATCGAAATTAATACGACTCACTATAGGGAGACCCAAGCTGGCTAGTTAAGCTTG
ATCAAACAAGTTTGTACAAAAAAGCAGGCTCCGCGGCCGCCTTGTTTAACTTTAAGAAGGAGCCCTTCAC
CATGGATTCCTTGGCGGCAATGCTGATCTCAGTCGCAATGCTGGGCGCAGGGGCTGGCGTGGGCTACGCG
AAGGGTGGGCGCGCCGACCCAGCTTTCTTGTACAAAGTGGTTCGATCTAGAATGGCTAGCAAAGGAGAAG
AACTTTTCACTGGAGTTGTCCCAATTCTTGTTGAATTAGATGGTGATGTTAATGGGCACAAATTTTCTGT
CAGTGGAGAGGGTGAAGGTGATGCTACATACGGAAAGCTTACCCTTAAATTTATTTGCACTACTGGAAAA
CTACCTGTTCCATGGCCAACACTTGTCACTACTTTCTCTTATGGTGTTCAATGCTTTTCCCGTTATCCGG
ATCATATGAAACGGCATGACTTTTTCAAGAGTGCCATGCCCGAAGGTTATGTACAGGAACGCACTATATC
TTTCAAAGATGACGGGAACTACAAGACGCGTGCTGAAGTCAAGTTTGAAGGTGATACCCTTGTTAATCGT
ATCGAGTTAAAAGGTATTGATTTTAAAGAAGATGGAAACATTCTCGGACACAAACTCGAGTACAACTATA
ACTCACACAATGTATACATCACGGCAGACAAACAAAAGAATGGAATCAAAGCTAACTTCAAAATTCGCCA
CAACATTGAAGATGGATCCGTTCAACTAGCAGACCATTATCAACAAAATACTCCAATTGGCGATGGCCCT
GTCCTTTTACCAGACAACCATTACCTGTCGACACAATCTGCCCTTTCGAAAGATCCCAACGAAAAGCGTG
ACCACATGGTCCTTCTTGAGTTTGTAACTGCTGCTGGGATTACACATGGCATGGATGAGCTCTACAAATA
ATGAATTAAACCCGCTGATCAGCCTCGACTGTGCCTTCTAGTTGCCAGCCATCTGTTGTTTGCCCCTCCC
CCGTGCCTTCCTTGACCCTGGAAGGTGCCACTCCCACTGTCCTTTCCTAATAAAATGAGGAAATTGCATC
GCATTGTCTGAGTAGGTGTCATTCTATTCTGGGGGGTGGGGTGGGGCAGGACAGCAAGGGGGAGGATTGG
GAAGACAATAGCAGGCATGCTGGGGATGCGGTGGGCTCTATGGCTTCTGAGGCGGAAAGAACCAGCTGGG
GCTCTAGGGGGTATCCCC
[124 nt withheld, positions 2119-2242]
C
[91 nt withheld, positions 2244-2334]
A
[49 nt withheld, positions 2336-2384]
CCTTTGACGTTGGAGTCCACGTTCTTT
[37 nt withheld, positions 2412-2448]
ACCCTATCTCGGTCTATTCTTTTGATTTATAAGGGATTTTGCCGATTTCGGCCTATTGGTTAAAAAATGA
GCTGATTTAACAAAAATTTAACGCGAATTAATTCTGTGGAATGTGTGTCAGTTAGGGTGTGGAAAGTCCC
CAGGCTCCCCAGCAGGCAGAAGTATGCAAAGCATGCATCTCAATTAGTCAGCAACCAGGTGTGGAAAGTC
CCCAGGCTCCCCAGCAGGCAGAAGTATGCAAAGCATGCATCTCAATTAGTCAGCAACCATAGTCCCGCCC
CTAACTCCGCCCATCCCGCCCCTAACTCCGCCCAGTTCCGCCCATTCTCCGCCCCATGGCTGACTAATTT
TTTTTATTTATGCAGAGGCCGAGGCCGCCTCTGCCTCTGAGCTATTCCAGAAGTAGTGAGGAGGCTTTTT
TGGAGGCCTAGGCTTTTGCAAAAAGCTCCCGGGAGCTTGTATATCCATTTTCGGATCTGATCAAGAGACA
GGATGAGGATCGTTTCGCATGATTGAACAAGATGGATTGCACGCAGGTTCTCCGGCCGCTTGGGTGGAGA
GGCTATTCGGCTATGACTGGGCACAACAGACAATCGGCTGCTCTGATGCCGCCGTGTTCCGGCTGTCAGC
GCAGGGGCGCCCGGTTCTTTTTGTCAAGACCGACCTGTCCGGTGCCCTGAATGAACTGCAGGACGAGGCA
GCGCGGCTATCGTGGCTGGCCACGACGGGCGTTCCTTGCGCAGCTGTGCTCGACGTTGTCACTGAAGCGG
GAAGGGACTGGCTGCTATTGGGCGAAGTGCCGGGGCAGGATCTCCTGTCATCTCACCTTGCTCCTGCCGA
GAAAGTATCCATCATGGCTGATGCAATGCGGCGGCTGCATACGCTTGATCCGGCTACCTGCCCATTCGAC
CACCAAGCGAAACATCGCATCGAGCGAGCACGTACTCGGATGGAAGCCGGTCTTGTCGATCAGGATGATC
TGGACGAAGAGCATCAGGGGCTCGCGCCAGCCGAACTGTTCGCCAGGCTCAAGGCGCGCATGCCCGACGG
CGAGGATCTCGTCGTGACCCATGGCGATGCCTGCTTGCCGAATATCATGGTGGAAAATGGCCGCTTTTCT
GGATTCATCGACTGTGGCCGGCTGGGTGTGGCGGACCGCTATCAGGACATAGCGTTGGCTACCCGTGATA
TTGCTGAAGAGCTTGGCGGCGAATGGGCTGACCGCTTCCTCGTGCTTTACGGTATCGCCGCTCCCGATTC
GCAGCGCATCGCCTTCTATCGCCTTCTTGACGAGTTCTTCTGAGCGGGACTCTGGGGTTCGCGAAATGAC
CGACCAAGCGACGCCCAACCTGCCATCACGAGATTTCGATTCCACCGCCGCCTTCTATGAAAGGTTGGGC
TTCGGAATCGTTTTCCGGGACGCCGGCTGGATGATCCTCCAGCGCGGGGATCTCATGCTGGAGTTCTTCG
CCCACCCCAACTTGTTTATTGCAGCTTATAATGGTTACAAATAAAGCAATAGCATCACAAATTTCACAAA
TAAAGCATTTTTTTCACTGCATTCTAGTTGTGGTTTGTCCAAACTCATCAATGTATCTTATCATGTCTGT
ATACCGTCGACCTCTAGCTAGAGCTTGGCGTAATCATGGTCATAGCTGTTTCCTGTGTGAAATTGTTATC
CGCTCACAATTCCACACAACATACGAGCCGGAAGCATAAAGTGTAAAGCCTGGGGTGCCTAATGAGTGAG
CTAACTCACATTAATTGCGTTGCGCTCACTGCCCGCTTTCCAGTCGGGAAACCTGTCGTGCCAGCTGCAT
TAATGAATCGGCCAACGCGCGGGGAGAGGCGGTTTGCGTATTGGGCGCTCTTCCGCTTCCTCGCTCACTG
ACTCGCTGCGCTCGGTCGTTCGGCTGCGGCGAGCGGTATCAGCTCACTCAAAGGCGGTAATACGGTTATC
CACAGAATCAGGGGATAACGCAGGAAAGAACATGTGAGCAAAAGGCCAGCAAAAGGCCAGGAACCGTAAA
AAGGCCGCGTTGCTGGCGTTTTTCCATAGGCTCCGCCCCCCTGACGAGCATCACAAAAATCGACGCTCAA
GTCAGAGGTGGCGAAACCCGACAGGACTATAAAGATACCAGGCGTTTCCCCCTGGAAGCTCCCTCGTGCG
CTCTCCTGTTCCGACCCTGCCGCTTACCGGATACCTGTCCGCCTTTCTCCCTTCGGGAAGCGTGGCGCTT
TCTCATAGCTCACGCTGTAGGTATCTCAGTTCGGTGTAGGTCGTTCGCTCCAAGCTGGGCTGTGTGCACG
AACCCCCCGTTCAGCCCGACCGCTGCGCCTTATCCGGTAACTATCGTCTTGAGTCCAACCCGGTAAGACA
CGACTTATCGCCACTGGCAGCAGCCACTGGTAACAGGATTAGCAGAGCGAGGTATGTAGGCGGTGCTACA
GAGTTCTTGAAGTGGTGGCCTAACTACGGCTACACTAGAAGAACAGTATTTGGTATCTGCGCTCTGCTGA
AGCCAGTTACCTTCGGAAAAAGAGTTGGTAGCTCTTGATCCGGCAAACAAACCACCGCTGGTAGCGGTGG
TTTTTTTGTTTGCAAGCAGCAGATTACGCGCAGAAAAAAAGGATCTCAAGAAGATCCTTTGATCTTTTCT
ACGGGGTCTGACGCTCAGTGGAACGAAAACTCACGTTAAGGGATTTTGGTCATGAGATTATCAAAAAGGA
TCTTCACCTAGATCCTTTTAAATTAAAAATGAAGTTTTAAATCAATCTAAAGTATATATGAGTAAACTTG
GTCTGACAGTTACCAATGCTTAATCAGTGAGGCACCTATCTCAGCGATCTGTCTATTTCGTTCATCCATA
GTTGCCTGACTCCCCGTCGTGTAGATAACTACGATACGGGAGGGCTTACCATCTGGCCCCAGTGCTGCAA
TGATACCGCGAGACCCACGCTCACCGGCTCCAGATTTATCAGCAATAAACCAGCCAGCCGGAAGGGCCGA
GCGCAGAAGTGGTCCTGCAACTTTATCCGCCTCCATCCAGTCTATTAATTGTTGCCGGGAAGCTAGAGTA
AGTAGTTCGCCAGTTAATAGTTTGCGCAACGTTGTTGCCATTGCTACAGGCATCGTGGTGTCACGCTCGT
CGTTTGGTATGGCTTCATTCAGCTCCGGTTCCCAACGATCAAGGCGAGTTACATGATCCCCCATGTTGTG
CAAAAAAGCGGTTAGCTCCTTCGGTCCTCCGATCGTTGTCAGAAGTAAGTTGGCCGCAGTGTTATCACTC
ATGGTTATGGCAGCACTGCATAATTCTCTTACTGTCATGCCATCCGTAAGATGCTTTTCTGTGACTGGTG
AGTACTCAACCAAGTCATTCTGAGAATAGTGTATGCGGCGACCGAGTTGCTCTTGCCCGGCGTCAATACG
GGATAATACCGCGCCACATAGCAGAACTTTAAAAGTGCTCATCATTGGAAAACGTTCTTCGGGGCGAAAA
CTCTCAAGGATCTTACCGCTGTTGAGATCCAGTTCGATGTAACCCACTCGTGCACCCAACTGATCTTCAG
CATCTTTTACTTTCACCAGCGTTTCTGGGTGAGCAAAAACAGGAAGGCAAAATGCCGCAAAAAAGGGAAT
AAGGGCGACACGGAAATGTTGAATACTCATACTCTTCCTTTTTCAATATTATTGAAGCATTTATCAGGGT
TATTGTCTCATGAGCGGATACATATTTGAATGTATTTAGAAAAATAAACAAATAGGGGTTCCGCGCACAT
TTCCCCGAAAAGTGCCACCTGACG
Features (pLannotate 1.2.2; 24 found; start..end, strand, type, name):
     30..82      -  misc_feature   bom (fragment): basis of mobility region from pBR322
    237..616     +  enhancer       CMV enhancer: human cytomegalovirus immediate early enhancer
    617..820     +  promoter       CMV promoter: human cytomegalovirus (CMV) immediate early promoter
    816..849     +  LTR            5' LTR (truncated) (fragment): truncated 5' long terminal repeat (LTR) from HIV-1
    865..883     +  promoter       T7 promoter: promoter for bacteriophage T7 RNA polymerase
    916..940     +  protein_bind   attB1: mutant version of attB; recombination site for the Gateway® BP reaction BP Clonase™
    952..972     +  RBS            RBS: efficient ribosome binding site from bacteriophage T7 gene 10 (Olins and Rangwala, 1989)
    982..1050    +  CDS            UQCC3 (fragment): UQCC3_HUMAN - Also known as C11orf83 From Homo sapiens (Human).
   1067..1091    -  protein_bind   attB2: mutant version of attB; recombination site for the Gateway® BP reaction BP Clonase™
   1102..1821    +  CDS            Cycle 3 GFP: Cycle 3 GFP (Crameri et al., 1996) mammalian codon-optimized
   1849..2073    +  polyA_signal   bGH poly(A) signal: bovine growth hormone polyadenylation signal
   2077..2098    +  promoter       SV40 promoter (fragment): SV40 enhancer and early promoter
   2119..2547    +  rep_origin     f1 ori (sequence partly withheld): f1 bacteriophage origin of replication; arrow indicates direction of (+) strand synthesis
   2561..2890    +  promoter       SV40 promoter: SV40 enhancer and early promoter
   2957..3748    +  CDS            neo: KKA2_KLEPN - Also known as kan, nptII. Experimental evidence at protein level: Swiss-Prot protein existence level 1. Resistance to kanamycin, neomycin, paromomycin, ribostamycin, butirosin and gentamicin B. From Klebsiella pneumoniae.
   3774..3932    +  CDS            ble (fragment): BLE_KLEPN - Experimental evidence at protein level: Swiss-Prot protein existence level 1. Binding protein with a strong affinity to the bleomycin family of antibiotics. Binds to CL990; an antimitotic-antibiotic compound. From Klebsiella pneumoniae.
   3927..4048    +  polyA_signal   SV40 poly(A) signal: SV40 polyadenylation signal
   4121..4137    -  protein_bind   lac operator: The lac repressor binds to the lac operator to inhibit transcription in E. coli. This inhibition can be relieved by adding lactose or isopropyl-β-D-thiogalactopyranoside (IPTG). lac repressor encoded by lacI
   4145..4175    -  promoter       lac promoter: promoter for the E. coli lac operon
   4190..4211    -  protein_bind   CAP binding site: CAP binding activates transcription in the presence of cAMP. E. coli catabolite activator protein
   4224..4316    -  CDS            lacI (fragment): lac repressor; lacI; The lac repressor binds to the lac operator to inhibit transcription in E. coli. This inhibition can be relieved by adding lactose or isopropyl-β-D-thiogalactopyranoside (IPTG).
   4499..5087    -  rep_origin     ori: high-copy-number ColE1/pMB1/pBR322/pUC origin of replication
   5258..6118    -  CDS            AmpR: β-lactamase; bla; confers resistance to ampicillin, carbenicillin, and related antibiotics
   6119..6223    -  promoter       AmpR promoter: bla
