[The description below was written by a language model from this plasmid's Addgene catalogue record and pLannotate feature annotations shown in this document.]
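Description:
pcDNA-Dest47- R5A-K5A N23 C11orf83-GFP is a 6,252 bp mammalian expression plasmid built on the Gateway destination backbone pcDNA DEST 47. It is propagated in E. coli at high copy from a ColE1/pUC-type origin under ampicillin selection (AmpR with its bla promoter), and it also carries an f1 origin. For selection in mammalian cells, an SV40 enhancer/early promoter drives a neomycin phosphotransferase (neo) gene, followed by an SV40 polyadenylation signal. Small annotated fragments (bom, lacI, ble, a truncated HIV-1 LTR match and a lac promoter/operator region) appear to be backbone remnants rather than functional payload.

The expression cassette uses the human CMV immediate early enhancer and promoter, with a downstream T7 promoter. Between the attB1 and attB2 Gateway recombination sites sits a short fragment of human UQCC3 (C11orf83) encoding the N-terminal 23 amino acids, described as the transmembrane part of the protein. This reads through attB2 into a C-terminal Cycle 3 GFP, and the transcript ends at the bovine growth hormone poly(A) signal. The insert carries two alanine substitutions of adjacent basic residues. The record labels these inconsistently, as R5A-K5A in the name and purpose but R5A-K6A in the mutation field. The sequence record notes that the mutant was made by primer mutagenesis of the corresponding wild-type N23-GFP plasmid, while the catalogue lists TOPO cloning as the cloning method.

The construct expresses the mutated UQCC3 N-terminal segment as a GFP fusion in mammalian cells. It was deposited with a study of C11orf83 as a mitochondrial cardiolipin-binding protein involved in bc1 complex assembly and supercomplex stabilization. The record does not state the specific experimental question addressed by the mutant.
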