Addgene plasmid #65846: pcDNA-Dest47- R5A-K5A N23 C11orf83-GFP
Purpose: Mammalian expression of the mutated N terminal part (R5A-K5A N23, transmembrane part of 23 aa) of C11orf83/UQCC3 fused to GFP protein (C-ter)
Depositing lab: Amos Bairoch. Depositing organization: University of Geneva. Publication: C11orf83, a mitochondrial cardiolipin-binding protein involved in bc1 complex assembly and supercomplex stabilization. Desmurs M, Foti M, Raemy E, Vaz FM, Martinou JC, Bairoch A, Lane L. Mol Cell Biol. 2015 Apr;35(7):1139-56. doi: 10.1128/MCB.01047-14. Epub 2015 Jan 20. PubMed 25605331.
Backbone
  Vector backbone: pcDNA DEST 47
  Total vector size (bp): 6252
  Vector type: Mammalian Expression
Growth in bacteria
  Bacterial resistance: Ampicillin, 100 μg/mL
  Growth temperature: 37°C
  Growth strain: Top10
  Copy number: High Copy
Gene/Insert
  Gene/Insert name: Transmembrane (23 AA) of UQCC3 (alt name: C11orf83)
  Species: H. sapiens (human)
  Mutation: R5A-K6A
  GenBank ID: NM_001085372.2
  Entrez Gene: UQCC3 (a.k.a. C11orf83, CCDS41658.1, MC3DN9, UNQ655)
  Tag / fusion protein: GFP (C terminal on insert)
  Cloning method: TOPO Cloning
  Sequencing primers: 5′ CACCATGGATTCCTTGCGGAAAATGCTGATCTC; 3′ CGCGTAGCCCACGCCAGCCC
Terms and licenses: Academic/Nonprofit Terms; Industry Terms: Not Available to Industry
How to cite: pcDNA-Dest47- R5A-K5A N23 C11orf83-GFP was a gift from Amos Bairoch (Addgene plasmid # 65846 ; http://n2t.net/addgene:65846 ; RRID:Addgene_65846)
