>Addgene plasmid #65846 | pcDNA-Dest47- R5A-K5A N23 C11orf83-GFP | addgene partial sequence | sequence record 116419 | BGH-rev 5'-TAGAAGGCACAGTCGAGG-3'
AGCTCATCCATGCCATGTGTAATCCCAGCAGCAGTTACAAACTCAAGAAGGACCATGTGGTCACGCTTTT
CGTTGGGATCTTTCGAAAGGGCAGATTGTGTCGACAGGTAATGGTTGTCTGGTAAAAGGACAGGGCCATC
GCCAATTGGAGTATTTTGTTGATAATGGTCTGCTAGTTGAACGGATCCATCTTCAATGTTGTGGCGAATT
TTGAAGTTAGCTTTGATTCCATTCTTTTGTTTGTCTGCCGTGATGTATACATTGTGTGAGTTATAGTTGT
ACTCGAGTTTGTGTCCGAGAATGTTTCCATCTTCTTTAAAATCAATACCTTTTAACTCGATACGATTAAC
AAGGGTATCACCTTCAAACTTGACTTCAGCACGCGTCTTGTAGTTCCCGTCATCTTTGAAAGATATAGTG
CGTTCCTGTACATAACCTTCGGGCATGGCACTCTTGAAAAAGTCATGCCGTTTCATATGATCCGGATAAC
GGGAAAAGCATTGAACACCATAAGAGAAAGTAGTGACAAGTGTTGGCCATGGAACAGGTAGTTTTCCAGT
AGTGCAAATAAATTTAAGGGTAAGCTTTCCGTATGTAGCATCACCTTCACCCTCTCCACTGACAGAAAAT
TTGTGCCCATTAACATCACCATCTAATTCAACAAGAATTGGGACAACTCCAGTGAAAAGTTCTTCTCCTT
TGCTAGCCATTCTAGATCGAACCACTTTGTACAAGAAAGCTGGGTCGGCGCGCCCACCCTTCGCGTAGCC
CACGCCAGCCCCTGCGCCCAGCATTGCGACTGAGATCAGCA
