>Addgene plasmid #65846 | pcDNA-Dest47- R5A-K5A N23 C11orf83-GFP | addgene partial sequence | sequence record 117102 | CMV-F 5'-CGCAAATGGGCGGTAGGCGTG-3'
GAGCTCTCTGGCTAACTAGAGAACCCACTGCTTACTGGCTTATCGAAATTAATACGACTCACTATAGGGA
GACCCAAGCTGGCTAGTTAAGCTTGATCAAACAAGTTTGTACAAAAAAGCAGGCTCCGCGGCCGCCTTGT
TTAACTTTAAGAAGGAGCCCTTCACCATGGATTCCTTGGCGGCAATGCTGATCTCAGTCGCAATGCTGGG
CGCAGGGGCTGGCGTGGGCTACGCGAAGGGTGGGCGCGCCGACCCAGCTTTCTTGTACAAAGTGGTTCGA
TCTAGAATGGCTAGCAAAGGAGAAGAACTTTTCACTGGAGTTGTCCCAATTCTTGTTGAATTAGATGGTG
ATGTTAATGGGCACAAATTTTCTGTCAGTGGAGAGGGTGAAGGTGATGCTACATACGGAAAGCTTACCCT
TAAATTTATTTGCACTACTGGAAAACTACCTGTTCCATGGCCAACACTTGTCACTACTTTCTCTTATGGT
GTTCAATGCTTTTCCCGTTATCCGGATCATATGAAACGGCATGACTTTTTCAAGAGTGCCATGCCCGAAG
GTTATGTACAGGAACGCACTATATCTTTCAAAGATGACGGGAACTACAAGACGCGTGCTGAAGTCAAGTT
TGAAGGTGATACCCTTGTTAATCGTATCGAGTTAAAAGGTATTGATTTTAAAGAAGATGGAAACATTCTC
GGACACAAACTCGAGTACAACTATAACTCACACAATGTATACATCACGGCAGAC
